Addgene plasmid #160521: pTricHis-ILY-prepore-N342C
Purpose: Expression of inserted ILY variant
Depositing lab: Doryen Bubeck. Depositing organization: Imperial College London. Publication: Structural basis for tuning activity and membrane specificity of bacterial cytolysins. Shah NR, Voisin TB, Parsons ES, Boyd CM, Hoogenboom BW, Bubeck D. Nat Commun. 2020 Nov 16;11(1):5818. doi: 10.1038/s41467-020-19482-6. PubMed 33199689.
Backbone
  Vector backbone: pTricHisA
  Backbone manufacturer: ThermoFisher
  Vector type: Bacterial Expression
Growth in bacteria
  Bacterial resistance: Ampicillin, 100 μg/mL
  Growth temperature: 37°C
  Growth strain: DH5alpha
  Growth instructions: Depositor recommends using BL21 (DE3) for protein expression and purification.
  Copy number: High Copy
Gene/Insert
  Gene/Insert name: ILY-prepore-N342C
  Species: Streptococcus intermedius
  Insert size (bp): 1608
  Mutation: I104C, G244C, N342C
  Tag / fusion protein: His-Tag (N terminal on backbone)
  Cloning method: Restriction Enzyme; 5′ cloning site Unknown (unknown if destroyed); 3′ cloning site Unknown (unknown if destroyed)
Terms and licenses: Academic/Nonprofit Terms; Industry Terms: Not Available to Industry
Depositor comments: ILY gene is codon optimized, and all native Cys removed, before additional mutations were added.
How to cite: pTricHis-ILY-prepore-N342C was a gift from Doryen Bubeck (Addgene plasmid # 160521 ; http://n2t.net/addgene:160521 ; RRID:Addgene_160521)
