[The description below was written by a language model from this plasmid's Addgene catalogue record and pLannotate feature annotations shown in this document.]
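Description:
pTricHis-ILY-prepore-N342C is a bacterial expression plasmid of 5,882 nt built on the commercial pTrcHis A backbone (recorded as "pTricHisA"). It is used to produce an engineered variant of intermedilysin (ILY), the cholesterol-dependent cytolysin of Streptococcus intermedius. It replicates in E. coli from a high-copy ColE1/pMB1-type origin. A pBR322 bom site and only a fragment of rop lie nearby, and selection is through the β-lactamase (AmpR) gene. The record indicates a cloning strain for propagation and a BL21(DE3) strain for protein production.

Expression is driven by the hybrid trc promoter under control of a lac operator. The plasmid carries its own lacI gene under the lacIq promoter, so transcription is repressed until it is induced with IPTG. An rrnG antiterminator and a short minicistron with a ribosome binding site sit upstream to improve transcription and translation of the main reading frame. That frame begins with the backbone-encoded N-terminal leader: a His tag (annotated by the software as a capTEV fragment), the T7 gene 10 leader and the Xpress epitope with its enterokinase cleavage site. The rrnB T1 and T2 terminators follow the insert.

The insert is listed as 1,608 bp. The annotation tool labels it by homology as the related toxin pneumolysin (ply), but the catalogue identifies it as ILY. The gene is codon optimised and all native cysteines were removed before I104C, G244C and N342C were introduced. The name implies a prepore-state variant, but the record does not explain the role of each cysteine. The cloning sites are not recorded. The stated purpose is simply expression of this ILY variant, and the associated work concerns the structural basis of cytolysin activity and membrane specificity.
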