Features (pLannotate 1.2.2; 20 found; start..end, strand, type, name):
     81..110     +  promoter       trc promoter: strong E. coli promoter; hybrid between the trp and lac UV5 promoters
    118..134     +  protein_bind   lac operator: The lac repressor binds to the lac operator to inhibit transcription in E. coli. This inhibition can be relieved by adding lactose or isopropyl-β-D-thiogalactopyranoside (IPTG). lac repressor encoded by lacI
    151..220     +  misc_feature   rrnG antiterminator: antiterminator from the E. coli rrnG leader region (Berg et al., 1989)
    271..297     +  CDS            minicistron: synthetic cistron containing a ribosome binding site (Shine-Dalgarno sequence), for enhancing the bacterial expression of a downstream cistron (Schoner, 1997) This first cistron should terminate 3 bp upstream of the ATG for the second cistron.
    313..333     +  CDS            capTEV™ (fragment): composite tag for in vivo biotinylation, TEV protease cleavage, and 6xHis tagging
    334..366     +  CDS            T7 tag (gene 10 leader): leader peptide from bacteriophage T7 gene 10 promotes efficient translation in E. coli
    370..393     +  CDS            Xpress™ tag: Xpress™ epitope tag, including an enterokinase recognition and cleavage site
    487..1896    +  CDS            ply: TACY_STRP2 - Experimental evidence at protein level: Swiss-Prot protein existence level 1. A cholesterol-dependent toxin that causes cytolysis by forming pores in cholesterol-containing host membranes. After binding to target membranes, the protein undergoes a major conformation change, leading to its insertion in the host membrane and formation of an oligomeric pore complex. Cholesterol is required for binding to host membranes, membrane insertion and pore formation; cholesterol binding is mediated by a Thr-Leu pair in the C-terminus. Can be reversibly inactivated by oxidation. From Streptoco
   2005..2120    +  ncRNA          5S rRNA: Accession: RF00001 - 5S ribosomal RNA
   2124..2210    +  terminator     rrnB T1 terminator: Escherichia coli rrnB; transcription terminator T1 from the E. coli rrnB gene
   2302..2329    +  terminator     rrnB T2 terminator: transcription terminator T2 from the E. coli rrnB gene
   2348..2439    +  promoter       AmpR promoter: bla
   2440..3300    +  CDS            AmpR: β-lactamase; bla; confers resistance to ampicillin, carbenicillin, and related antibiotics
   3471..4059    +  rep_origin     ori: high-copy-number ColE1/pMB1/pBR322/pUC origin of replication
   4245..4385    -  misc_feature   bom: basis of mobility region from pBR322
   4487..4527    -  CDS            rop (fragment): Rop protein, which maintains plasmids at low copy number; rop
   4571..4648    +  promoter       lacIq promoter: lacI (mutant); In the lacIq allele, a single base change in the promoter boosts expression of the lacI gene about 10-fold.
   4649..5731    +  CDS            lacI: lac repressor; lacI; The lac repressor binds to the lac operator to inhibit transcription in E. coli. This inhibition can be relieved by adding lactose or isopropyl-β-D-thiogalactopyranoside (IPTG).
   5773..5790    +  promoter       tet promoter (fragment): E. coli promoter for tetracycline efflux protein gene
   5786..5       -  CDS            yciV (fragment) (across the origin): RNAAM_ECOLI - Also known as trpH From Escherichia coli (strain K12).
>Addgene plasmid #160521 | pTricHis-ILY-prepore-N342C | addgene full sequence | sequence record 322459 | Addgene NGS Result
CTCAAGGCGCACTCCCGTTCTGGATAATGTTTTTTGCGCCGACATCATAACGGTTCTGGCAAATATTCTG
AAATGAGCTGTTGACAATTAATCATCCGGCTCGTATAATGTGTGGAATTGTGAGCGGATAACAATTTCAC
ACAGGAAACAGCGCCGCTGAGAAAAAGCGAAGCGGCACTGCTCTTTAACAATTTATCAGACAATCTGTGT
GGGCACTCGACCGGAATTATCGATTAACTTTATTATTAAAAATTAAAGAGGTATATATTAATGTATCGAT
TAAATAAGGAGGAATAAACCATGGGGGGTTCTCATCATCATCATCATCATGGTATGGCTAGCATGACTGG
TGGACAGCAAATGGGTCGGGATCTGTACGACGATGACGATAAGGATCGATGGGGATCCGAAACCCCGACG
AAACCGAAAGCGGCCCAGACCGAAAAGAAAACCGAGAAAAAACCGGAAAACAGCAATTCTGAAGCAGCTA
AAAAAGCGCTGAACGATTATATTTGGGGCCTGCAGTACGACAAACTGAACATCCTGACCCATCAAGGTGA
AAAACTGAAAAATCATAGCTCTCGTGAAGCCTTTCACCGTCCGGGCGAATACGTGGTTTGCGAAAAGAAA
AAACAGAGTATCTCCAACGCGACCTCGAAACTGAGCGTGAGTTCCGCCAATGATGACCGTATTTTTCCGG
GCGCGCTGCTGAAAGCTGATCAAAGCCTGCTGGAAAACCTGCCGACCCTGATTCCGGTCAATCGCGGTAA
AACCACGATCTCAGTGAACCTGCCGGGCCTGAAAAACGGTGAATCGAATCTGACGGTCGAAAACCCGTCA
AATTCGACCGTGCGTACGGCGGTTAACAATCTGGTCGAAAAATGGATTCAGAACTACAGTAAAACCCATG
CAGTGCCGGCTCGCATGCAGTACGAAAGCATCTCTGCACAAAGTATGTCCCAGCTGCAAGCGAAATTTGG
CGCCGATTTCAGCAAAGTGGGTGCTCCGCTGAACGTGGACTTTTCATCGGTTCACAAATGCGAAAAACAG
GTTTTCATCGCAAACTTCCGTCAAGTTTACTACACCGCTTCTGTCGATAGTCCGAACAGCCCGTCGGCGC
TGTTCGGCAGTGGTATTACCCCGACGGACCTGATCAACCGTGGCGTTAATTCCAAAACCCCGCCGGTCTA
TGTGTCCAATGTGAGCTATGGCCGCGCGATGTACGTTAAATTTGAAACCACGAGCAAATCTACCAAAGTG
CAGGCGGCCATCGATGCCGTCGTGAAAGGCGCAAAACTGAAAGCTGGTACGGAATACGAAAACATCCTGA
AATGCACCAAAATCACGGCAGTTGTCCTGGGCGGTAATCCGGGCGAAGCCAGCAAAGTTATTACCGGTAA
TATCGATACGCTGAAAGACCTGATTCAGAAAGGTTCGAACTTTAGCGCGCAATCTCCGGCCGTTCCGATC
AGTTATACCACGTCCTTCGTCAAAGATAATAGCATTGCAACCATCCAGAACAATACGGACTATATTGAAA
CCAAAGTGACGTCTTACAAAGATGGCGCTCTGACCCTGAACCATGACGGTGCGTTTGTCGCCCGCTTCTA
TGTGTACTGGGAAGAACTGGGCCACGATGCAGACGGTTATGAAACCATTCGTAGTCGCTCCTGGTCAGGC
AACGGTTATAATCGTGGCGCCCATTACAGCACCACGCTGCGCTTTAAGGGTAACGTTCGTAATATCCGCG
TTAAAGTCCTGGGCGCAACCGGTCTGGCTTGGGAACCGTGGCGTCTGATTTACAGCAAAAACGATCTGCC
GCTGGTGCCGCAGCGCAATATCTCTACCTGGGGCACCACGCTGCACCCGCAATTCGAAGATAAAGTGGTT
AAAGATAACACGGACTAAGAATTCGAAGCTTGGCTGTTTTGGCGGATGAGAGAAGATTTTCAGCCTGATA
CAGATTAAATCAGAACGCAGAAGCGGTCTGATAAAACAGAATTTGCCTGGCGGCAGTAGCGCGGTGGTCC
CACCTGACCCCATGCCGAACTCAGAAGTGAAACGCCGTAGCGCCGATGGTAGTGTGGGGTCTCCCCATGC
GAGAGTAGGGAACTGCCAGGCATCAAATAAAACGAAAGGCTCAGTCGAAAGACTGGGCCTTTCGTTTTAT
CTGTTGTTTGTCGGTGAACGCTCTCCTGAGTAGGACAAATCCGCCGGGAGCGGATTTGAACGTTGCGAAG
CAACGGCCCGGAGGGTGGCGGGCAGGACGCCCGCCATAAACTGCCAGGCATCAAATTAAGCAGAAGGCCA
TCCTGACGGATGGCCTTTTTGCGTTTCTACAAACTCTTTTGTTTATTTTTCTAAATACATTCAAATATGT
ATCCGCTCATGAGACAATAACCCTGATAAATGCTTCAATAATATTGAAAAAGGAAGAGTATGAGTATTCA
ACATTTCCGTGTCGCCCTTATTCCCTTTTTTGCGGCATTTTGCCTTCCTGTTTTTGCTCACCCAGAAACG
CTGGTGAAAGTAAAAGATGCTGAAGATCAGTTGGGTGCACGAGTGGGTTACATCGAACTGGATCTCAACA
GCGGTAAGATCCTTGAGAGTTTTCGCCCCGAAGAACGTTTTCCAATGATGAGCACTTTTAAAGTTCTGCT
ATGTGGCGCGGTATTATCCCGTGTTGACGCCGGGCAAGAGCAACTCGGTCGCCGCATACACTATTCTCAG
AATGACTTGGTTGAGTACTCACCAGTCACAGAAAAGCATCTTACGGATGGCATGACAGTAAGAGAATTAT
GCAGTGCTGCCATAACCATGAGTGATAACACTGCGGCCAACTTACTTCTGACAACGATCGGAGGACCGAA
GGAGCTAACCGCTTTTTTGCACAACATGGGGGATCATGTAACTCGCCTTGATCGTTGGGAACCGGAGCTG
AATGAAGCCATACCAAACGACGAGCGTGACACCACGATGCCTGTAGCAATGGCAACAACGTTGCGCAAAC
TATTAACTGGCGAACTACTTACTCTAGCTTCCCGGCAACAATTAATAGACTGGATGGAGGCGGATAAAGT
TGCAGGACCACTTCTGCGCTCGGCCCTTCCGGCTGGCTGGTTTATTGCTGATAAATCTGGAGCCGGTGAG
CGTGGGTCTCGCGGTATCATTGCAGCACTGGGGCCAGATGGTAAGCCCTCCCGTATCGTAGTTATCTACA
CGACGGGGAGTCAGGCAACTATGGATGAACGAAATAGACAGATCGCTGAGATAGGTGCCTCACTGATTAA
GCATTGGTAACTGTCAGACCAAGTTTACTCATATATACTTTAGATTGATTTAAAACTTCATTTTTAATTT
AAAAGGATCTAGGTGAAGATCCTTTTTGATAATCTCATGACCAAAATCCCTTAACGTGAGTTTTCGTTCC
ACTGAGCGTCAGACCCCGTAGAAAAGATCAAAGGATCTTCTTGAGATCCTTTTTTTCTGCGCGTAATCTG
CTGCTTGCAAACAAAAAAACCACCGCTACCAGCGGTGGTTTGTTTGCCGGATCAAGAGCTACCAACTCTT
TTTCCGAAGGTAACTGGCTTCAGCAGAGCGCAGATACCAAATACTGTCCTTCTAGTGTAGCCGTAGTTAG
GCCACCACTTCAAGAACTCTGTAGCACCGCCTACATACCTCGCTCTGCTAATCCTGTTACCAGTGGCTGC
TGCCAGTGGCGATAAGTCGTGTCTTACCGGGTTGGACTCAAGACGATAGTTACCGGATAAGGCGCAGCGG
TCGGGCTGAACGGGGGGTTCGTGCACACAGCCCAGCTTGGAGCGAACGACCTACACCGAACTGAGATACC
TACAGCGTGAGCTATGAGAAAGCGCCACGCTTCCCGAAGGGAGAAAGGCGGACAGGTATCCGGTAAGCGG
CAGGGTCGGAACAGGAGAGCGCACGAGGGAGCTTCCAGGGGGAAACGCCTGGTATCTTTATAGTCCTGTC
GGGTTTCGCCACCTCTGACTTGAGCGTCGATTTTTGTGATGCTCGTCAGGGGGGCGGAGCCTATGGAAAA
ACGCCAGCAACGCGGCCTTTTTACGGTTCCTGGCCTTTTGCTGGCCTTTTGCTCACATGTTCTTTCCTGC
GTTATCCCCTGATTCTGTGGATAACCGTATTACCGCCTTTGAGTGAGCTGATACCGCTCGCCGCAGCCGA
ACGACCGAGCGCAGCGAGTCAGTGAGCGAGGAAGCGGAAGAGCGCCTGATGCGGTATTTTCTCCTTACGC
ATCTGTGCGGTATTTCACACCGCATATGGTGCACTCTCAGTACAATCTGCTCTGATGCCGCATAGTTAAG
CCAGTATACACTCCGCTATCGCTACGTGACTGGGTCATGGCTGCGCCCCGACACCCGCCAACACCCGCTG
ACGCGCCCTGACGGGCTTGTCTGCTCCCGGCATCCGCTTACAGACAAGCTGTGACCGTCTCCGGGAGCTG
CATGTGTCAGAGGTTTTCACCGTCATCACCGAAACGCGCGAGGCAGCAGATCAATTCGCGCGCGAAGGCG
AAGCGGCATGCATTTACGTTGACACCATCGAATGGTGCAAAACCTTTCGCGGTATGGCATGATAGCGCCC
GGAAGAGAGTCAATTCAGGGTGGTGAATGTGAAACCAGTAACGTTATACGATGTCGCAGAGTATGCCGGT
GTCTCTTATCAGACCGTTTCCCGCGTGGTGAACCAGGCCAGCCACGTTTCTGCGAAAACGCGGGAAAAAG
TGGAAGCGGCGATGGCGGAGCTGAATTACATTCCCAACCGCGTGGCACAACAACTGGCGGGCAAACAGTC
GTTGCTGATTGGCGTTGCCACCTCCAGTCTGGCCCTGCACGCGCCGTCGCAAATTGTCGCGGCGATTAAA
TCTCGCGCCGATCAACTGGGTGCCAGCGTGGTGGTGTCGATGGTAGAACGAAGCGGCGTCGAAGCCTGTA
AAGCGGCGGTGCACAATCTTCTCGCGCAACGCGTCAGTGGGCTGATCATTAACTATCCGCTGGATGACCA
GGATGCCATTGCTGTGGAAGCTGCCTGCACTAATGTTCCGGCGTTATTTCTTGATGTCTCTGACCAGACA
CCCATCAACAGTATTATTTTCTCCCATGAAGACGGTACGCGACTGGGCGTGGAGCATCTGGTCGCATTGG
GTCACCAGCAAATCGCGCTGTTAGCGGGCCCATTAAGTTCTGTCTCGGCGCGTCTGCGTCTGGCTGGCTG
GCATAAATATCTCACTCGCAATCAAATTCAGCCGATAGCGGAACGGGAAGGCGACTGGAGTGCCATGTCC
GGTTTTCAACAAACCATGCAAATGCTGAATGAGGGCATCGTTCCCACTGCGATGCTGGTTGCCAACGATC
AGATGGCGCTGGGCGCAATGCGCGCCATTACCGAGTCCGGGCTGCGCGTTGGTGCGGATATCTCGGTAGT
GGGATACGACGATACCGAAGACAGCTCATGTTATATCCCGCCGTTAACCACCATCAAACAGGATTTTCGC
CTGCTGGGGCAAACCAGCGTGGACCGCTTGCTGCAACTCTCTCAGGGCCAGGCGGTGAAGGGCAATCAGC
TGTTGCCCGTCTCACTGGTGAAAAGAAAAACCACCCTGGCGCCCAATACGCAAACCGCCTCTCCCCGCGC
GTTGGCCGATTCATTAATGCAGCTGGCACGACAGGTTTCCCGACTGGAAAGCGGGCAGTGAGCGCAACGC
AATTAATGTAAGTTAGCGCGAATTGATCTGGTTTGACAGCTTATCATCGACTGCACGGTGCACCAATGCT
TCTGGCGTCAGGCAGCCATCGGAAGCTGTGGTATGGCTGTGCAGGTCGTAAATCACTGCATAATTCGTGT
CG
